Addgene plasmid #148801: pT7-EGFP-C1-HsHelz-E795QF1107V_AG
Purpose: Mammalian Expression of HsHelz-E795QF1107V
Depositing lab: Elisa Izaurralde. Depositing organization: Max Planck Institute for Developmental Biology. Publication: HELZ directly interacts with CCR4-NOT and causes decay of bound mRNAs. Hanet A, Rasch F, Weber R, Ruscica V, Fauser M, Raisch T, Kuzuoglu-Ozturk D, Chang CT, Bhandari D, Igreja C, Wohlbold L. Life Sci Alliance. 2019 Sep 30;2(5). pii: 2/5/e201900405. doi: 10.26508/lsa.201900405. Print 2019 Oct. PubMed 31570513.
Backbone
  Vector backbone: Unknown
  Vector type: Mammalian Expression
Growth in bacteria
  Bacterial resistance: Kanamycin, 50 μg/mL
  Growth temperature: 37°C
  Growth strain: DH5alpha
  Copy number: High Copy
Gene/Insert
  Gene/Insert name: HsHelz-E795QF1107V
  Species: H. sapiens (human)
  Entrez Gene: HELZ (a.k.a. DHRC, DRHC, HUMORF5)
  Cloning method: Unknown
Terms and licenses: Academic/Nonprofit Terms; Industry Terms: Not Available to Industry
Depositor comments: sequence according to the sequence of NCBI:NM_014877.3 or Uniprot.:P42694 Plasmids from this collection were made available to the research community and donated after the lab closed. Please note that the sequence provided by the depositing laboratory may be theoretical/predicted or based on Sanger sequencing results. There may be discrepancies between sequencing results obtained by Addgene and the depositor sequence. If an Addgene verified sequence is not available, please contact before placing your order to request that our lab fully sequence the plasmid.
How to cite: pT7-EGFP-C1-HsHelz-E795QF1107V_AG was a gift from Elisa Izaurralde (Addgene plasmid # 148801 ; http://n2t.net/addgene:148801 ; RRID:Addgene_148801)
