[The description below was written by a language model from this plasmid's Addgene catalogue record and pLannotate feature annotations shown in this document.]
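Description:
pT7-EGFP-C1-HsHelz-E795QF1107V_AG is a 10.6 kb mammalian expression plasmid encoding human HELZ, a putative RNA helicase, carrying two point substitutions (E795Q and F1107V) and fused at its N-terminus to EGFP. The catalogue lists the backbone as unknown, but the name and feature layout fit an EGFP-C1-type vector modified with a T7 promoter. The CMV immediate early enhancer and promoter drive transcription. They are followed by a T7 promoter, which would allow transcription by T7 RNA polymerase, then the EGFP coding sequence, a short multiple cloning site remnant serving as linker, and the roughly 5.8 kb HELZ open reading frame. An SV40 polyadenylation signal terminates the transcript. The depositor states that the HELZ sequence follows the human reference mRNA and protein entries. The short annotated fragments of HIV-1 LTR, SV40 large T antigen, ble and bGH poly(A) are most likely incidental matches to backbone sequence rather than functional elements.

The plasmid is propagated in E. coli from a high-copy ColE1/pUC-type origin and also carries an f1 origin. Selection relies on a single NeoR/KanR gene placed behind both a bacterial (bla-type) promoter and the SV40 early promoter, with an HSV TK poly(A) signal. This gives kanamycin resistance in bacteria and G418 resistance in transfected mammalian cells.

The stated purpose is mammalian expression of the HELZ double mutant, and the associated study concerns HELZ interaction with the CCR4-NOT deadenylase complex and decay of bound mRNAs. The record does not state what each substitution does. The EGFP tag would permit fluorescence detection or tag-based pull-down of the protein. The depositor sequence may be theoretical rather than fully verified.
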