Features (pLannotate 1.2.2; 18 found; start..end, strand, type, name):
     61..364     +  enhancer       CMV enhancer: human cytomegalovirus immediate early enhancer
    365..568     +  promoter       CMV promoter: human cytomegalovirus (CMV) immediate early promoter
    564..597     +  LTR            5' LTR (truncated) (fragment): truncated 5' long terminal repeat (LTR) from HIV-1
    613..631     +  promoter       T7 promoter: promoter for bacteriophage T7 RNA polymerase
    665..1381    +  CDS            EGFP: EGFP is a basic (constitutively fluorescent) green fluorescent protein published in 1996, derived from Aequorea victoria. It is reported to be a rapidly-maturing weak dimer with moderate acid sensitivity.
   1382..1426    +  misc_feature   MCS (fragment): multiple cloning site
   1427..7252    +  CDS            HELZ: HELZ_HUMAN - Also known as DRHC, KIAA0054. Experimental evidence at protein level: Swiss-Prot protein existence level 1. May act as a helicase that plays a role in RNA metabolism in multiple tissues and organs within the developing embryo. From Homo sapiens (Human).
   7255..7277    +  misc_feature   MCS (fragment): multiple cloning site
   7289..7373    +  CDS            large T antigen (fragment): large T antigen from SV40 (simian virus 40)
   7396..7517    +  polyA_signal   SV40 poly(A) signal: SV40 polyadenylation signal
   7551..7979    -  rep_origin     f1 ori (sequence partly withheld): f1 bacteriophage origin of replication; arrow indicates direction of (+) strand synthesis
   8006..8110    +  promoter       AmpR promoter: bla
   8112..8469    +  promoter       SV40 promoter: SV40 enhancer and early promoter
   8504..9298    +  CDS            NeoR/KanR: aminoglycoside phosphotransferase from Tn5; aph(3')-II (or nptII); confers resistance to neomycin, kanamycin, and G418 (Geneticin®)
   9319..9471    +  CDS            ble (fragment): BLE_KLEPN - Experimental evidence at protein level: Swiss-Prot protein existence level 1. Binding protein with a strong affinity to the bleomycin family of antibiotics. Binds to CL990; an antimitotic-antibiotic compound. From Klebsiella pneumoniae.
   9530..9577    +  polyA_signal   HSV TK poly(A) signal: herpes simplex virus thymidine kinase polyadenylation signal (Cole and Stacy, 1985)
   9668..9684    -  polyA_signal   bGH poly(A) signal (fragment): bovine growth hormone polyadenylation signal
   9906..10494   +  rep_origin     ori: high-copy-number ColE1/pMB1/pBR322/pUC origin of replication
>Addgene plasmid #148801 | pT7-EGFP-C1-HsHelz-E795QF1107V_AG | depositor full sequence | sequence record 291249 | Full Sequence
TAGTTATTAATAGTAATCAATTACGGGGTCATTAGTTCATAGCCCATATATGGAGTTCCGCGTTACATAA
CTTACGGTAAATGGCCCGCCTGGCTGACCGCCCAACGACCCCCGCCCATTGACGTCAATAATGACGTATG
TTCCCATAGTAACGCCAATAGGGACTTTCCATTGACGTCAATGGGTGGAGTATTTACGGTAAACTGCCCA
CTTGGCAGTACATCAAGTGTATCATATGCCAAGTACGCCCCCTATTGACGTCAATGACGGTAAATGGCCC
GCCTGGCATTATGCCCAGTACATGACCTTATGGGACTTTCCTACTTGGCAGTACATCTACGTATTAGTCA
TCGCTATTACCATGGTGATGCGGTTTTGGCAGTACATCAATGGGCGTGGATAGCGGTTTGACTCACGGGG
ATTTCCAAGTCTCCACCCCATTGACGTCAATGGGAGTTTGTTTTGGCACCAAAATCAACGGGACTTTCCA
AAATGTCGTAACAACTCCGCCCCATTGACGCAAATGGGCGGTAGGCGTGTACGGTGGGAGGTCTATATAA
GCAGAGCTCTCTGGCTAACTAGAGAACCCACTGCTTACTGGCTTATCGAAATTAATACGACTCACTATAG
GGAGACCCAAGCTCTAGCGCTACCGGTCGCCACCATGGTGAGCAAGGGCGAGGAGCTGTTCACCGGGGTG
GTGCCCATCCTGGTCGAGCTGGACGGCGACGTAAACGGCCACAAGTTCAGCGTGTCCGGCGAGGGCGAGG
GCGATGCCACCTACGGCAAGCTGACCCTGAAGTTCATCTGCACCACCGGCAAGCTGCCCGTGCCCTGGCC
CACCCTCGTGACCACCCTGACCTACGGCGTGCAGTGCTTCAGCCGCTACCCCGACCACATGAAGCAGCAC
GACTTCTTCAAGTCCGCCATGCCCGAAGGCTACGTCCAGGAGCGCACCATCTTCTTCAAGGACGACGGCA
ACTACAAGACCCGCGCCGAGGTGAAGTTCGAGGGCGACACCCTGGTGAACCGCATCGAGCTGAAGGGCAT
CGACTTCAAGGAGGACGGCAACATCCTGGGGCACAAGCTGGAGTACAACTACAACAGCCACAACGTCTAT
ATCATGGCCGACAAGCAGAAGAACGGCATCAAGGTGAACTTCAAGATCCGCCACAACATCGAGGACGGCA
GCGTGCAGCTCGCCGACCACTACCAGCAGAACACCCCCATCGGCGACGGCCCCGTGCTGCTGCCCGACAA
CCACTACCTGAGCACCCAGTCCGCCCTGAGCAAAGACCCCAACGAGAAGCGCGATCACATGGTCCTGCTG
GAGTTCGTGACCGCCGCCGGGATCACTCTCGGCATGGACGAGCTGTACAAGTCCGGACTCAGATCTCGAG
CTCAAGCTTCGAATTCTGCAGTCGACATGGAAGACAGAAGAGCTGAAAAGTCATGTGAACAAGCATGTGA
ATCACTTAAGAGGCAGGACTATGAAATGGCCCTCAAGCACTGCACAGAGGCCCTTCTTTCTCTTGGCCAG
TACTCCATGGCAGACTTCACAGGGCCTTGTCCATTGGAAATAGAACGCATCAAAATCGAGAGTCTTCTCT
ACAGAATTGCCTCATTTTTGCAACTGAAAAATTATGTGCAAGCTGATGAAGATTGTAGACATGTGCTGGG
AGAAGGACTGGCCAAGGGAGAAGATGCCTTTCGGGCAGTGCTTTGCTGCATGCAGCTGAAAGGGAAGCTC
CAACCTGTATCCACCATTCTTGCCAAGTCACTCACAGGAGAGTCCCTGAATGGGATGGTAACAAAGGATT
TGACAAGACTAAAAACACTTCTCTCAGAAACAGAGACAGCAACTAGTAACGCCCTCTCTGGATATCACGT
GGAAGACTTAGATGAGGGGTCTTGTAATGGTTGGCATTTCCGCCCACCACCTAGGGGAATCACAAGCAGC
GAGGAATATACTTTGTGTAAAAGATTTTTAGAACAAGGAATCTGTAGGTATGGTGCCCAGTGTACTTCAG
CACATTCCCAGGAAGAACTAGCAGAATGGCAGAAAAGATATGCTTCACGGCTGATAAAATTGAAACAGCA
AAATGAGAATAAACAGCTCTCAGGCAGTTACATGGAAACCTTGATAGAAAAGTGGATGAATTCATTGTCT
CCTGAGAAAGTGCTTAGTGAATGTATAGAAGGAGTAAAGGTAGAGCACAATCCTGACCTGTCAGTTACTG
TCAGCACCAAAAAATCCCACCAGACATGGACCTTTGCTCTCACTTGTAAGCCTGCAAGAATGCTGTATCG
TGTAGCATTGCTTTATGATGCTCATCGTCCTCATTTTAGTATCATTGCAATATCTGCCGGAGATAGTACT
ACCCAGGTATCACAAGAAGTCCCAGAAAACTGTCAAGAATGGATAGGAGGAAAGATGGCCCAAAATGGAT
TAGATCATTACGTGTATAAAGTCGGGATAGCATTTAACACAGAAATATTTGGAACTTTTCGCCAAACCAT
AGTTTTCGACTTTGGATTGGAACCAGTACTCATGCAAAGAGTAATGATTGATGCAGCTTCTACAGAAGAT
CTCGAATACCTGATGCATGCAAAACAGCAGCTAGTAACCACAGCTAAACGTTGGGATTCTTCCTCTAAGA
CTATTATAGATTTTGAACCTAATGAAACTACTGATTTGGAGAAGAGCCTTCTTATCAGATACCAAATTCC
CCTCTCTGCTGACCAGCTATTTACTCAGTCCGTTTTAGACAAATCATTGACCAAGAGCAACTATCAGTCA
CGGTTACATGACCTTCTTTATATTGAGGAGATAGCCCAGTATAAAGAAATCAGCAAGTTCAACCTTAAAG
TGCAATTGCAGATTCTGGCAAGCTTCATGCTCACTGGTGTTTCTGGAGGTGCAAAGTATGCTCAGAATGG
ACAACTTTTTGGTCGCTTTAAGCTTACTGAAACACTTTCTGAAGATACTTTGGCTGGACGACTGGTGATG
ACCAAAGTCAATGCTGTTTATTTATTACCAGTCCCTAAACAGAAGTTAGTACAGACCCAGGGAACCAAAG
AGAAGGTTTATGAAGCTACTATTGAAGAAAAAACAAAGGAATATATATTTTTAAGGCTATCTAGGGAATG
CTGTGAAGAACTTAATCTTCGGCCTGACTGTGACACACAGGTTGAACTTCAGTTTCAATTAAATCGATTA
CCCCTCTGTGAAATGCACTATGCACTAGACAGGATCAAGGACAATGGGGTTTTGTTTCCAGACATCAGTA
TGACTCCCACCATACCATGGAGTCCTAACAGACAATGGGATGAACAGTTGGATCCTCGACTAAATGCAAA
ACAGAAAGAGGCTGTTCTGGCCATTACCACTCCACTTGCAATCCAGCTGCCGCCTGTGCTTATCATCGGA
CCCTATGGGACAGGCAAAACGTTCACTCTAGCTCAGGCTGTCAAACATATTCTGCAGCAACAGGAGACTA
GGATTCTCATTTGCACCCATTCTAATAGTGCTGCTGATCTCTACATAAAGGATTATTTACATCCATATGT
AGAAGCAGGCAATCCCCAGGCAAGACCTCTCAGGGTATATTTCAGAAATCGCTGGGTAAAGACTGTCCAC
CCAGTTGTGCATCAGTACTGTTTGATCTCAAGCGCACATTCCACCTTTCAGATGCCCCAGAAAGAAGATA
TTCTTAAACATCGAGTGGTGGTTGTTACCTTGAATACTTCCCAGTACCTCTGTCAGTTGGACCTTGAACC
TGGGTTTTTTACACACATTCTATTAGATCAAGCTGCCCAGGCCATGGAGTGTGAAACCATTATGCCTCTA
GCATTAGCAACTCAAAACACTCGGATTGTCTTGGCTGGTGATCACATGCAGCTCAGTCCTTTTGTTTACA
GCGAGTTTGCCAGGGAGAGAAACCTTCACGTTTCATTACTTGACCGACTCTATGAGCATTACCCTGCTGA
GTTCCCATGTAGGATTCTCCTGTGTGAGAACTACCGCTCCCATGAAGCTATCATCAATTATACCTCTGAG
CTTTTCTATGAGGGCAAACTGATGGCCAGTGGGAAGCAGCCAGCACACAAAGATTTCTACCCACTAACTT
TCTTTACAGCACGAGGAGAAGATGTACAAGAAAAAAATAGCACAGCTTTTTATAATAATGCAGAGGTGTT
TGAAGTGGTGGAACGTGTAGAAGAGTTAAGAAGGAAGTGGCCAGTAGCGTGGGGGAAGTTAGATGATGGC
AGTATTGGTGTGGTGACTCCATATGCTGATCAAGTGTTTAGAATACGTGCTGAACTTCGAAAAAAGAGAT
TATCTGATGTTAATGTAGAAAGGGTGCTAAATGTTCAAGGAAAGCAATTCAGAGTTTTGTTTCTTAGCAC
AGTACGTACAAGACATACTTGTAAACATAAACAGACACCAATTAAAAAGAAAGAGCAACTTCTGGAAGAT
TCCACAGAGGACTTAGATTATGGTTTTTTATCTAACTACAAGCTTCTCAATACTGCCATCACAAGAGCAC
AATCCCTGGTTGCTGTGGTGGGTGATCCCATTGCTCTGTGCTCTATTGGAAGATGCAGGAAATTTTGGGA
ACGGTTTATTGCCCTGTGTCATGAAAACAGTAGCCTACATGGAATCACTTTTGAACAGATCAAAGCCCAG
TTAGAGGCTTTAGAACTAAAGAAGACATATGTGTTGAATCCGCTGGCACCTGAAGTTATCCCCCGGGCTC
TAAGACTGCAGCATTCAGGAAGTACCAACAAACAGCAGCAATCACCACCCAAGGGGAAAAGTCTTCATCA
TACCCAGAATGATCACTTCCAGAATGATGGAATTGTTCAGCCCAATCCTTCTGTACTTATTGGCAATCCT
ATTAGAGCATATACTCCTCCACCCCCTCTTGGACCTCACCCAAATTTGGGAAAATCTCCAAGCCCTGTTC
AAAGAATAGATCCTCACACTGGGACAAGTATTCTTTATGTACCTGCTGTCTATGGAGGGAATGTAGTTAT
GTCGGTGCCTTTACCTGTACCATGGACAGGATACCAGGGTAGGTTTGCAGTTGATCCTCGAATTATTACA
CATCAGGCAGCAATGGCCTATAACATGAACCTATTACAGACACATGGACGAGGATCTCCTATTCCTTATG
GCCTTGGACATCACCCACCTGTCACCATAGGCCAGCCACAAAATCAGCATCAGGAGAAGGATCAACATGA
GCAAAATCGAAATGGTAAAAGTGATACAAATAATTCCGGACCTGAAATTAATAAGATTCGAACACCAGAG
AAAAAGCCAACAGAACCAAAACAGGTTGATTTGGAATCAAATCCACAGAACAGAAGTCCTGAATCACGTC
CTAGTGTTGTTTATCCCAGTACCAAATTTCCTCGCAAAGATAATCTCAACCCAAGACACATAAATCTTCC
CCTTCCTGCTCCCCACGCACAGTATGCAATCCCTAATCGCCACTTTCATCCCCTTCCCCAGCTACCAAGA
CCACCCTTTCCAATTCCACAGCAGCACACCTTGTTAAATCAGCAGCAGAATAATTTGCCTGAACAACCAA
ATCAGATACCACCTCAGCCAAATCAGGTAGTCCAGCAGCAAAGTCAGTTGAATCAGCAGCCTCAGCAGCC
ACCTCCTCAGCTTTCTCCTGCATATCAGGCGGGACCCAACAATGCTTTTTTTAATAGTGCAGTTGCTCAT
CGGCCACAGTCTCCTCCTGCAGAAGCTGTAATTCCGGAGCAGCAGCCCCCTCCCATGCTGCAAGAAGGCC
ACAGTCCTCTGAGAGCCATTGCACAACCCGGCCCCATTCTTCCTTCACATCTGAATAGCTTCATTGATGA
GAACCCCTCGGGATTACCTATAGGGGAGGCTTTAGATCGTATACATGGGAGTGTCGCTCTGGAAACATTA
AGGCAGCAGCAGGCACGGTTCCAGCAGTGGAGCGAGCATCATGCCTTTCTCAGTCAGGGCAGCGTTCCAT
ACCCACACCATCACCATCCTCACCTCCAGCATCTTCCTCAGCCGCCCCTGGGATTACATCAGCCGCCAGT
GAGGGCAGACTGGAAGCTCACCAGCAGTGCCGAAGATGAAGTGGAGACCACATACTCAAGGTTTCAAGAC
TTAATCAGAGAACTGTCTCATCGTGATCAAAGTGAAACACGGGAACTAGCTGAAATGCCACCACCTCAAT
CAAGACTTTTGCAATATAGACAAGTACAGAGTAGAAGCCCACCAGCAGTCCCATCTCCCCCATCCAGTAC
AGACCACAGTAGCCACTTTTCTAACTTTAATGATAACAGCAGAGACATTGAAGTAGCCAGCAACCCAGCA
TTTCCACAGCGCCTCCCACCCCAGATATTCAACTCACCTTTCTCGTTGCCATCTGAACACCTTGCCCCTC
CTCCCTTGAAATACCTGGCACCTGATGGAGCATGGACTTTTGCTAACTTGCAACAGAATCACCTAATGGG
GCCAGGTTTTCCCTATGGCCTACCTCCATTGCCTCACAGGCCACCGCAGAACCCTTTTGTACAAATACAG
AATCATCAACATGCTATTGGTCAAGAGCCATTTCACCCATTGTCATCTCGAACAGTATCTTCTTCTTCGC
TCCCTAGCTTAGAAGAGTATGAGCCCAGAGGACCTGGTCGGCCCTTGTACCAAAGAAGAATCTCATCTAG
CTCAGTTCAACCTTGTTCTGAAGAAGTAAGCACTCCTCAAGACAGTCTGGCTCAGTGTAAAGAGCTTCAG
GACCACAGTAACCAATCTTCTTTCAACTTTTCATCCCCGGAGTCCTGGGTAAACACCACCTCATCTACTC
CTTATCAGAACATTCCGTGCAATGGATCCAGCAGGACAGCTCAGCCCAGAGAGTTGATAGCGCCACCCAA
GACTGTCAAACCCCCTGAGGATCAACTGAAGTCGGAGAACCTCGAGGTGTCCAGTTCCTTCAACTACAGT
GTGCTGCAGCATCTTGGCCAGTTTCCACCCCTTATGCCTAACAAGCAGATCGCGGAGTCGGCCAATAGCA
GTAGCCCCCAGAGCTCTGCGGGGGGCAAGCCCGCCATGTCCTATGCCAGCGCTCTGCGGGCCCCTCCAAA
GCCCAGGCCCCCTCCTGAGCAGGCCAAGAAGAGTAGCGACCCTCTGTCTCTCTTCCAGGAACTGAGCCTA
GGGAGCTCATCTGGCAGCAATGGCTTTTACTCATATTTTAAATAACCGCGGGCCCGGGATCCACCGGATC
TAGATAACTGATCATAATCAGCCATACCACATTTGTAGAGGTTTTACTTGCTTTAAAAAACCTCCCACAC
CTCCCCCTGAACCTGAAACATAAAATGAATGCAATTGTTGTTGTTAACTTGTTTATTGCAGCTTATAATG
GTTACAAATAAAGCAATAGCATCACAAATTTCACAAATAAAGCATTTTTTTCACTGCATTCTAGTTGTGG
TTTGTCCAAACTCATCAATGTATCTTAACGCGTAAATTGTAAGCGTTAATATTTTGTTAAAATTCGCGTT
AAATTTTTGTTAAATCAGCTCATTTTTTAACCAATAGGCCGAAATCGGCAAAATCCCTTATAAATCAAAA
GAATAGACCGAGATAGGGT
[37 nt withheld, positions 7650-7686]
AAAGAACGTGGACTCCAACGTCAAAGG
[49 nt withheld, positions 7714-7762]
T
[91 nt withheld, positions 7764-7854]
G
[124 nt withheld, positions 7856-7979]
CAGGTGGCACTTTTCGGGGAAATGTGCGCGGAACCCCTATTTGTTTATTTTTCTAAATACATTCAAATAT
GTATCCGCTCATGAGACAATAACCCTGATAAATGCTTCAATAATATTGAAAAAGGAAGAGTCCTGAGGCG
GAAAGAACCAGCTGTGGAATGTGTGTCAGTTAGGGTGTGGAAAGTCCCCAGGCTCCCCAGCAGGCAGAAG
TATGCAAAGCATGCATCTCAATTAGTCAGCAACCAGGTGTGGAAAGTCCCCAGGCTCCCCAGCAGGCAGA
AGTATGCAAAGCATGCATCTCAATTAGTCAGCAACCATAGTCCCGCCCCTAACTCCGCCCATCCCGCCCC
TAACTCCGCCCAGTTCCGCCCATTCTCCGCCCCATGGCTGACTAATTTTTTTTATTTATGCAGAGGCCGA
GGCCGCCTCGGCCTCTGAGCTATTCCAGAAGTAGTGAGGAGGCTTTTTTGGAGGCCTAGGCTTTTGCAAA
GATCGATCAAGAGACAGGATGAGGATCGTTTCGCATGATTGAACAAGATGGATTGCACGCAGGTTCTCCG
GCCGCTTGGGTGGAGAGGCTATTCGGCTATGACTGGGCACAACAGACAATCGGCTGCTCTGATGCCGCCG
TGTTCCGGCTGTCAGCGCAGGGGCGCCCGGTTCTTTTTGTCAAGACCGACCTGTCCGGTGCCCTGAATGA
ACTGCAAGACGAGGCAGCGCGGCTATCGTGGCTGGCCACGACGGGCGTTCCTTGCGCAGCTGTGCTCGAC
GTTGTCACTGAAGCGGGAAGGGACTGGCTGCTATTGGGCGAAGTGCCGGGGCAGGATCTCCTGTCATCTC
ACCTTGCTCCTGCCGAGAAAGTATCCATCATGGCTGATGCAATGCGGCGGCTGCATACGCTTGATCCGGC
TACCTGCCCATTCGACCACCAAGCGAAACATCGCATCGAGCGAGCACGTACTCGGATGGAAGCCGGTCTT
GTCGATCAGGATGATCTGGACGAAGAGCATCAGGGGCTCGCGCCAGCCGAACTGTTCGCCAGGCTCAAGG
CGAGCATGCCCGACGGCGAGGATCTCGTCGTGACCCATGGCGATGCCTGCTTGCCGAATATCATGGTGGA
AAATGGCCGCTTTTCTGGATTCATCGACTGTGGCCGGCTGGGTGTGGCGGACCGCTATCAGGACATAGCG
TTGGCTACCCGTGATATTGCTGAAGAGCTTGGCGGCGAATGGGCTGACCGCTTCCTCGTGCTTTACGGTA
TCGCCGCTCCCGATTCGCAGCGCATCGCCTTCTATCGCCTTCTTGACGAGTTCTTCTGAGCGGGACTCTG
GGGTTCGAAATGACCGACCAAGCGACGCCCAACCTGCCATCACGAGATTTCGATTCCACCGCCGCCTTCT
ATGAAAGGTTGGGCTTCGGAATCGTTTTCCGGGACGCCGGCTGGATGATCCTCCAGCGCGGGGATCTCAT
GCTGGAGTTCTTCGCCCACCCTAGGGGGAGGCTAACTGAAACACGGAAGGAGACAATACCGGAAGGAACC
CGCGCTATGACGGCAATAAAAAGACAGAATAAAACGCACGGTGTTGGGTCGTTTGTTCATAAACGCGGGG
TTCGGTCCCAGGGCTGGCACTCTGTCGATACCCCACCGAGACCCCATTGGGGCCAATACGCCCGCGTTTC
TTCCTTTTCCCCACCCCACCCCCCAAGTTCGGGTGAAGGCCCAGGGCTCGCAGCCAACGTCGGGGCGGCA
GGCCCTGCCATAGCCTCAGGTTACTCATATATACTTTAGATTGATTTAAAACTTCATTTTTAATTTAAAA
GGATCTAGGTGAAGATCCTTTTTGATAATCTCATGACCAAAATCCCTTAACGTGAGTTTTCGTTCCACTG
AGCGTCAGACCCCGTAGAAAAGATCAAAGGATCTTCTTGAGATCCTTTTTTTCTGCGCGTAATCTGCTGC
TTGCAAACAAAAAAACCACCGCTACCAGCGGTGGTTTGTTTGCCGGATCAAGAGCTACCAACTCTTTTTC
CGAAGGTAACTGGCTTCAGCAGAGCGCAGATACCAAATACTGTCCTTCTAGTGTAGCCGTAGTTAGGCCA
CCACTTCAAGAACTCTGTAGCACCGCCTACATACCTCGCTCTGCTAATCCTGTTACCAGTGGCTGCTGCC
AGTGGCGATAAGTCGTGTCTTACCGGGTTGGACTCAAGACGATAGTTACCGGATAAGGCGCAGCGGTCGG
GCTGAACGGGGGGTTCGTGCACACAGCCCAGCTTGGAGCGAACGACCTACACCGAACTGAGATACCTACA
GCGTGAGCTATGAGAAAGCGCCACGCTTCCCGAAGGGAGAAAGGCGGACAGGTATCCGGTAAGCGGCAGG
GTCGGAACAGGAGAGCGCACGAGGGAGCTTCCAGGGGGAAACGCCTGGTATCTTTATAGTCCTGTCGGGT
TTCGCCACCTCTGACTTGAGCGTCGATTTTTGTGATGCTCGTCAGGGGGGCGGAGCCTATGGAAAAACGC
CAGCAACGCGGCCTTTTTACGGTTCCTGGCCTTTTGCTGGCCTTTTGCTCACATGTTCTTTCCTGCGTTA
TCCCCTGATTCTGTGGATAACCGTATTACCGCCATGCAT
